>Addgene plasmid #229554 | pcDNA-Malibu-mScarlet | addgene full sequence | sequence record 456968 | Addgene NGS Result
GAAGATCCTTTGATCTTTTCTACGGGGTCTGACGCTCAGTGGAACGAAAACTCACGTTAAGGGATTTTGG
TCATGAGATTATCAAAAAGGATCTTCACCTAGATCCTTTTAAATTAAAAATGAAGTTTTAAATCAATCTA
AAGTATATATGAGTAAACTTGGTCTGACAGTTACCAATGCTTAATCAGTGAGGCACCTATCTCAGCGATC
TGTCTATTTCGTTCATCCATAGTTGCCTGACTCCCCGTCGTGTAGATAACTACGATACGGGAGGGCTTAC
CATCTGGCCCCAGTGCTGCAATGATACCGCGAGACCCACGCTCACCGGCTCCAGATTTATCAGCAATAAA
CCAGCCAGCCGGAAGGGCCGAGCGCAGAAGTGGTCCTGCAACTTTATCCGCCTCCATCCAGTCTATTAAT
TGTTGCCGGGAAGCTAGAGTAAGTAGTTCGCCAGTTAATAGTTTGCGCAACGTTGTTGCCATTGCTACAG
GCATCGTGGTGTCACGCTCGTCGTTTGGTATGGCTTCATTCAGCTCCGGTTCCCAACGATCAAGGCGAGT
TACATGATCCCCCATGTTGTGCAAAAAAGCGGTTAGCTCCTTCGGTCCTCCGATCGTTGTCAGAAGTAAG
TTGGCCGCAGTGTTATCACTCATGGTTATGGCAGCACTGCATAATTCTCTTACTGTCATGCCATCCGTAA
GATGCTTTTCTGTGACTGGTGAGTACTCAACCAAGTCATTCTGAGAATAGTGTATGCGGCGACCGAGTTG
CTCTTGCCCGGCGTCAATACGGGATAATACCGCGCCACATAGCAGAACTTTAAAAGTGCTCATCATTGGA
AAACGTTCTTCGGGGCGAAAACTCTCAAGGATCTTACCGCTGTTGAGATCCAGTTCGATGTAACCCACTC
GTGCACCCAACTGATCTTCAGCATCTTTTACTTTCACCAGCGTTTCTGGGTGAGCAAAAACAGGAAGGCA
AAATGCCGCAAAAAAGGGAATAAGGGCGACACGGAAATGTTGAATACTCATACTCTTCCTTTTTCAATAT
TATTGAAGCATTTATCAGGGTTATTGTCTCATGAGCGGATACATATTTGAATGTATTTAGAAAAATAAAC
AAATAGGGGTTCCGCGCACATTTCCCCGAAAAGTGCCACCTGACGTCGACGGATCGGGAGATCTCCCGAT
CCCCTATGGTGCACTCTCAGTACAATCTGCTCTGATGCCGCATAGTTAAGCCAGTATCTGCTCCCTGCTT
GTGTGTTGGAGGTCGCTGAGTAGTGCGCGAGCAAAATTTAAGCTACAACAAGGCAAGGCTTGACCGACAA
TTGCATGAAGAATCTGCTTAGGGTTAGGCGTTTTGCGCTGCTTCGCGATGTACGGGCCAGATATACGCGT
TGACATTGATTATTGACTAGTTATTAATAGTAATCAATTACGGGGTCATTAGTTCATAGCCCATATATGG
AGTTCCGCGTTACATAACTTACGGTAAATGGCCCGCCTGGCTGACCGCCCAACGACCCCCGCCCATTGAC
GTCAATAATGACGTATGTTCCCATAGTAACGCCAATAGGGACTTTCCATTGACGTCAATGGGTGGAGTAT
TTACGGTAAACTGCCCACTTGGCAGTACATCAAGTGTATCATATGCCAAGTACGCCCCCTATTGACGTCA
ATGACGGTAAATGGCCCGCCTGGCATTATGCCCAGTACATGACCTTATGGGACTTTCCTACTTGGCAGTA
CATCTACGTATTAGTCATCGCTATTACCATGGTGATGCGGTTTTGGCAGTACATCAATGGGCGTGGATAG
CGGTTTGACTCACGGGGATTTCCAAGTCTCCACCCCATTGACGTCAATGGGAGTTTGTTTTGGCACCAAA
ATCAACGGGACTTTCCAAAATGTCGTAACAACTCCGCCCCATTGACGCAAATGGGCGGTAGGCGTGTACG
GTGGGAGGTCTATATAAGCAGAGCTCTCTGGCTAACTAGAGAACCCACTGCTTACTGGCTTATCGAAATT
AATACGACTCACTATAGGGAGACCCAAGCTTGCGGCCGCCACCATGGTGCGGGGTTCTGGTATGGCTAGC
ATGACTGGTGGACAGCAAATGGGTCGGGATCTGTACGACGATGACGATAAGGATCCCATGGAGCTTTCCA
TACCTGAACTGAGAGAAAGAATTAAGAACGTGGCAGAGAAAACACTTGAGGACGAATCAGGTAGGAACGT
CTATATCAAGGCCGACAAGCAGAAGAACGGCATCAAGGCGAACTTCAAGATCCGCCACAACATCGAGGAC
GGCGGCGTGCAGCTCGCCTACCACTACCAGCAGAACACCCCCATCGGCGACGGCCCCGTGCTGCTGCCCG
ACAACCACTACCTGAGCGTGCAGTCCAAACTTTCGAAAGACCCCAACGAGAAGCGCGATCACATGGTCCT
GCTGGAGTTCGTGACCGCCGCCGGGATCACTCTCGGCATGGACGAGCTGTACAAGGGCGGTACCGGAGGG
AGCATGGTGAGCAAGGGCGAGGAGCTGTTCACCGGGGTGGTGCCCATCCTGGTCGAGCTGGACGGCGACG
TAAACGGCCACAAGTTCAGCGTGTCCGGCGAGGGTGAGGGCGATGCCACCTACGGCAAGCTGACCCTGAA
GTTCATCTGCACCACCGGCAAGCTGCCCGTGCCCTGGCCCACCCTCGTGACCACCCTGACCTACGGCGTG
CAGTGCTTCAGCCGCTACCCCGACCACATGAAGCAGCACGACTTCTTCAAGTCCGCCATGCCCGAAGGCT
ACATCCAGGAGCGCACCATCTTCTTCAAGGACGACGGCAACTACAAGACCCGCGCCGAGGTGAAGTTCGA
GGGCGACACCCTGGTGAACCGCATCGAGCTGAAGGGCATCGACTTCAAGGAGGACGGCAACATCCTGGGG
CACAAGCTGGAGTACAACATTGAGGTGAAGTCCCTGTCACTTGATGAAGTTATCGGAGAAATTATTGACC
TTGAGCTGGATGATCAGGCGATATCCATTTTAGAAATAAAACAGGAGCACGTGTTCAGCCGGAATCAGAT
TGCGAGAGGACACCATTTATTTGCACAGGCGAACTCTTTGGCCGTTGCAGTCATTGATGACGAGCTGGCG
CTGACTGCAAGTGCAGACATCCGCTTTACAAGACAGGTAAAGCAGGGTGAACGTGTCGTAGCAAAAGCGA
AAGTGACGGCTGTCGAAAAAGAAAAAGGAAGAACGGTTGTCGAAGTGAACAGCTACGTTGGCGAAGAAAT
TGTTTTTTCTGGACGCTTTGACATGTATCGTTCAAAACATTCACTGCAGAGCACCGGCAGCGGCAACGCG
GTGGGCCAGGATACCCAGGAACGCGCCACCATGGTGAGCAAGGGCGAGGCAGTGATCAAGGAGTTCATGC
GGTTCAAGGTGCACATGGAGGGCTCCATGAACGGCCACGAGTTCGAGATCGAGGGCGAGGGCGAGGGCCG
CCCCTACGAGGGCACCCAGACCGCCAAGCTGAAGGTGACCAAGGGTGGCCCCCTGCCCTTCTCCTGGGAC
ATCCTGTCCCCTCAGTTCATGTACGGCTCCAGGGCCTTCACCAAGCACCCCGCCGACATCCCCGACTACT
ATAAGCAGTCCTTCCCCGAGGGCTTCAAGTGGGAGCGCGTGATGAACTTCGAGGACGGCGGCGCCGTGAC
CGTGACCCAGGACACCTCCCTGGAGGACGGCACCCTGATCTACAAGGTGAAGCTCCGCGGCACCAACTTC
CCTCCTGACGGCCCCGTAATGCAGAAGAAGACAATGGGCTGGGAAGCGTCCACCGAGCGGTTGTACCCCG
AGGACGGCGTGCTGAAGGGCGACATTAAGATGGCCCTGCGCCTGAAGGACGGCGGCCGCTACCTGGCGGA
CTTCAAGACCACCTACAAGGCCAAGAAGCCCGTGCAGATGCCCGGCGCCTACAACGTCGACCGCAAGTTG
GACATCACCTCCCACAACGAGGACTACACCGTGGTGGAACAGTACGAACGCTCCGAGGGCCGCCACTCCA
CCGGCGGCATGGACGAGCTGTACAAGTAAGAATTCTGCAGATATCCATCACACTGGCGGCCGCTCGAGCA
TGCATCTAGAGGGCCCTATTCTATAGTGTCACCTAAATGCTAGAGCTCGCTGATCAGCCTCGACTGTGCC
TTCTAGTTGCCAGCCATCTGTTGTTTGCCCCTCCCCCGTGCCTTCCTTGACCCTGGAAGGTGCCACTCCC
ACTGTCCTTTCCTAATAAAATGAGGAAATTGCATCGCATTGTCTGAGTAGGTGTCATTCTATTCTGGGGG
GTGGGGTGGGGCAGGACAGCAAGGGGGAGGATTGGGAAGACAATAGCAGGCATGCTGGGGATGCGGTGGG
CTCTATGGCTTCTGAGGCGGAAAGAACCAGCTGGGGCTCTAGGGGGTATCCCC
[34 nt withheld, positions 4464-4497]
GGTGGGGGG
[81 nt withheld, positions 4507-4587]
C
[91 nt withheld, positions 4589-4679]
A
[49 nt withheld, positions 4681-4729]
CCTTTGACGTTGGAGTCCACGTTCTTT
[37 nt withheld, positions 4757-4793]
ACCCTATCTCGGTCTATTCTTTTGATTTATAAGGGATTTTGCCGATTTCGGCCTATTGGTTAAAAAATGA
GCTGATTTAACAAAAATTTAACGCGAATTAATTCTGTGGAATGTGTGTCAGTTAGGGTGTGGAAAGTCCC
CAGGCTCCCCAGCAGGCAGAAGTATGCAAAGCATGCATCTCAATTAGTCAGCAACCAGGTGTGGAAAGTC
CCCAGGCTCCCCAGCAGGCAGAAGTATGCAAAGCATGCATCTCAATTAGTCAGCAACCATAGTCCCGCCC
CTAACTCCGCCCATCCCGCCCCTAACTCCGCCCAGTTCCGCCCATTCTCCGCCCCATGGCTGACTAATTT
TTTTTATTTATGCAGAGGCCGAGGCCGCCTCTGCCTCTGAGCTATTCCAGAAGTAGTGAGGAGGCTTTTT
TGGAGGCCTAGGCTTTTGCAAAAAGCTCCCGGGAGCTTGTATATCCATTTTCGGATCTGATCAAGAGACA
GGATGAGGATCGTTTCGCATGATTGAACAAGATGGATTGCACGCAGGTTCTCCGGCCGCTTGGGTGGAGA
GGCTATTCGGCTATGACTGGGCACAACAGACAATCGGCTGCTCTGATGCCGCCGTGTTCCGGCTGTCAGC
GCAGGGGCGCCCGGTTCTTTTTGTCAAGACCGACCTGTCCGGTGCCCTGAATGAACTGCAGGACGAGGCA
GCGCGGCTATCGTGGCTGGCCACGACGGGCGTTCCTTGCGCAGCTGTGCTCGACGTTGTCACTGAAGCGG
GAAGGGACTGGCTGCTATTGGGCGAAGTGCCGGGGCAGGATCTCCTGTCATCTCACCTTGCTCCTGCCGA
GAAAGTATCCATCATGGCTGATGCAATGCGGCGGCTGCATACGCTTGATCCGGCTACCTGCCCATTCGAC
CACCAAGCGAAACATCGCATCGAGCGAGCACGTACTCGGATGGAAGCCGGTCTTGTCGATCAGGATGATC
TGGACGAAGAGCATCAGGGGCTCGCGCCAGCCGAACTGTTCGCCAGGCTCAAGGCGCGCATGCCCGACGG
CGAGGATCTCGTCGTGACCCATGGCGATGCCTGCTTGCCGAATATCATGGTGGAAAATGGCCGCTTTTCT
GGATTCATCGACTGTGGCCGGCTGGGTGTGGCGGACCGCTATCAGGACATAGCGTTGGCTACCCGTGATA
TTGCTGAAGAGCTTGGCGGCGAATGGGCTGACCGCTTCCTCGTGCTTTACGGTATCGCCGCTCCCGATTC
GCAGCGCATCGCCTTCTATCGCCTTCTTGACGAGTTCTTCTGAGCGGGACTCTGGGGTTCGAAATGACCG
ACCAAGCGACGCCCAACCTGCCATCACGAGATTTCGATTCCACCGCCGCCTTCTATGAAAGGTTGGGCTT
CGGAATCGTTTTCCGGGACGCCGGCTGGATGATCCTCCAGCGCGGGGATCTCATGCTGGAGTTCTTCGCC
CACCCCAACTTGTTTATTGCAGCTTATAATGGTTACAAATAAAGCAATAGCATCACAAATTTCACAAATA
AAGCATTTTTTTTCACTGCATTCTAGTTGTGGTTTGTCCAAACTCATCAATGTATCTTATCATGTCTGTA
TACCGTCGACCTCTAGCTAGAGCTTGGCGTAATCATGGTCATAGCTGTTTCCTGTGTGAAATTGTTATCC
GCTCACAATTCCACACAACATACGAGCCGGAAGCATAAAGTGTAAAGCCTGGGGTGCCTAATGAGTGAGC
TAACTCACATTAATTGCGTTGCGCTCACTGCCCGCTTTCCAGTCGGGAAACCTGTCGTGCCAGCTGCATT
AATGAATCGGCCAACGCGCGGGGAGAGGCGGTTTGCGTATTGGGCGCTCTTCCGCTTCCTCGCTCACTGA
CTCGCTGCGCTCGGTCGTTCGGCTGCGGCGAGCGGTATCAGCTCACTCAAAGGCGGTAATACGGTTATCC
ACAGAATCAGGGGATAACGCAGGAAAGAACATGTGAGCAAAAGGCCAGCAAAAGGCCAGGAACCGTAAAA
AGGCCGCGTTGCTGGCGTTTTTCCATAGGCTCCGCCCCCCTGACGAGCATCACAAAAATCGACGCTCAAG
TCAGAGGTGGCGAAACCCGACAGGACTATAAAGATACCAGGCGTTTCCCCCTGGAAGCTCCCTCGTGCGC
TCTCCTGTTCCGACCCTGCCGCTTACCGGATACCTGTCCGCCTTTCTCCCTTCGGGAAGCGTGGCGCTTT
CTCATAGCTCACGCTGTAGGTATCTCAGTTCGGTGTAGGTCGTTCGCTCCAAGCTGGGCTGTGTGCACGA
ACCCCCCGTTCAGCCCGACCGCTGCGCCTTATCCGGTAACTATCGTCTTGAGTCCAACCCGGTAAGACAC
GACTTATCGCCACTGGCAGCAGCCACTGGTAACAGGATTAGCAGAGCGAGGTATGTAGGCGGTGCTACAG
AGTTCTTGAAGTGGTGGCCTAACTACGGCTACACTAGAAGAACAGTATTTGGTATCTGCGCTCTGCTGAA
GCCAGTTACCTTCGGAAAAAGAGTTGGTAGCTCTTGATCCGGCAAACAAACCACCGCTGGTAGCGGTGGT
TTTTTTGTTTGCAAGCAGCAGATTACGCGCAGAAAAAAAGGATCTCAA
Features (pLannotate 1.2.2; 26 found; start..end, strand, type, name):
    171..1031    -  CDS            AmpR: β-lactamase; bla; confers resistance to ampicillin, carbenicillin, and related antibiotics
   1032..1136    -  promoter       AmpR promoter: bla
   1195..1247    -  misc_feature   bom (fragment): basis of mobility region from pBR322
   1402..1781    +  enhancer       CMV enhancer: human cytomegalovirus immediate early enhancer
   1782..1985    +  promoter       CMV promoter: human cytomegalovirus (CMV) immediate early promoter
   1981..2014    +  LTR            5' LTR (truncated) (fragment): truncated 5' long terminal repeat (LTR) from HIV-1
   2030..2048    +  promoter       T7 promoter: promoter for bacteriophage T7 RNA polymerase
   2092..2124    +  CDS            T7 tag (gene 10 leader): leader peptide from bacteriophage T7 gene 10 promotes efficient translation in E. coli
   2128..2151    +  CDS            Xpress™ tag: Xpress™ epitope tag, including an enterokinase recognition and cleavage site
   2152..2226    +  CDS            fapR (fragment): FAPR_BACSU - Also known as ylpC. Experimental evidence at protein level: Swiss-Prot protein existence level 1. Transcription factor involved in regulation of membrane lipid biosynthesis by repressing genes involved in fatty acid and phospholipid metabolism. Binds to the 5'-TTAGTANNNNNTANTAA-3' consensus sequence found in the promoter of fabHAF operon (containing fabHA and fabF genes), yhdO and fapR genes and prevents their expression. Its action is probably modulated by malonyl-CoA. From Bacillus subtilis (strain 168).
   2236..2958    +  CDS            cEGFP: cEGFP is a basic (constitutively fluorescent) green fluorescent protein published in 2008, derived from Aequorea victoria.
   2962..3333    +  CDS            fapR (fragment): FAPR_BACSU - Also known as ylpC. Experimental evidence at protein level: Swiss-Prot protein existence level 1. Transcription factor involved in regulation of membrane lipid biosynthesis by repressing genes involved in fatty acid and phospholipid metabolism. Binds to the 5'-TTAGTANNNNNTANTAA-3' consensus sequence found in the promoter of fabHAF operon (containing fabHA and fabF genes), yhdO and fapR genes and prevents their expression. Its action is probably modulated by malonyl-CoA. From Bacillus subtilis (strain 168).
   3391..4086    +  CDS            mScarlet: mScarlet is a basic (constitutively fluorescent) red fluorescent protein published in 2016, derived from synthetic construct. It has moderate acid sensitivity.
   4150..4168    -  promoter       SP6 promoter: promoter for bacteriophage SP6 RNA polymerase
   4194..4418    +  polyA_signal   bGH poly(A) signal: bovine growth hormone polyadenylation signal
   4422..4443    +  promoter       SV40 promoter (fragment): SV40 enhancer and early promoter
   4464..4892    +  rep_origin     f1 ori (sequence partly withheld): f1 bacteriophage origin of replication; arrow indicates direction of (+) strand synthesis
   4906..5235    +  promoter       SV40 promoter: SV40 enhancer and early promoter
   5302..6093    +  CDS            neo: KKA2_KLEPN - Also known as kan, nptII. Experimental evidence at protein level: Swiss-Prot protein existence level 1. Resistance to kanamycin, neomycin, paromomycin, ribostamycin, butirosin and gentamicin B. From Klebsiella pneumoniae.
   6117..6275    +  CDS            ble (fragment): BLE_KLEPN - Experimental evidence at protein level: Swiss-Prot protein existence level 1. Binding protein with a strong affinity to the bleomycin family of antibiotics. Binds to CL990; an antimitotic-antibiotic compound. From Klebsiella pneumoniae.
   6270..6401    +  polyA_signal   SV40 poly(A) signal: SV40 polyadenylation signal
   6465..6481    -  protein_bind   lac operator: The lac repressor binds to the lac operator to inhibit transcription in E. coli. This inhibition can be relieved by adding lactose or isopropyl-β-D-thiogalactopyranoside (IPTG). lac repressor encoded by lacI
   6489..6519    -  promoter       lac promoter: promoter for the E. coli lac operon
   6534..6555    -  protein_bind   CAP binding site: CAP binding activates transcription in the presence of cAMP. E. coli catabolite activator protein
   6568..6660    -  CDS            lacI (fragment): lac repressor; lacI; The lac repressor binds to the lac operator to inhibit transcription in E. coli. This inhibition can be relieved by adding lactose or isopropyl-β-D-thiogalactopyranoside (IPTG).
   6843..7431    -  rep_origin     ori: high-copy-number ColE1/pMB1/pBR322/pUC origin of replication
