[The description below was written by a language model from this plasmid's Addgene catalogue record and pLannotate feature annotations shown in this document.]
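Description:
pcDNA-Malibu-mScarlet is a mammalian expression plasmid built on the pcDNA3.1 backbone that encodes Malibu, a genetically encoded fluorescent biosensor for malonyl-CoA, fused at its C terminus to the red fluorescent protein mScarlet. It is propagated in E. coli through a high-copy ColE1/pUC-type origin and selected with ampicillin via the β-lactamase gene. The 7.4 kb sequence also carries an f1 origin. An SV40 early promoter drives a neomycin phosphotransferase cassette ending in an SV40 polyadenylation signal, which in principle allows G418 selection of stably transfected mammalian cells.

The sensor open reading frame is driven by the CMV immediate-early enhancer and promoter and terminated by the bovine growth hormone polyadenylation signal, with T7 and SP6 promoters flanking the insert. The annotation shows short N-terminal leader elements (T7 gene 10 leader and Xpress epitope) followed by a small fragment of Bacillus subtilis FapR, an EGFP-derived green fluorescent protein annotated as cEGFP, and then a larger FapR fragment. FapR is a transcriptional regulator whose activity is thought to be modulated by malonyl-CoA. This layout indicates that the green fluorescent protein is inserted within the FapR sensing domain, presumably so that ligand binding alters green fluorescence, although the record does not describe the response mechanism. The downstream mScarlet is constitutively fluorescent and would plausibly serve as an expression marker or normalisation reference for the green signal, though this role is also not stated. The construct is intended for measuring intracellular malonyl-CoA in mammalian cells by fluorescence.
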