Addgene plasmid #229554: pcDNA-Malibu-mScarlet
Purpose: Fluorescent reporter for malonyl-CoA
Depositing lab: Danielle Schmitt. Publication: A Genetically Encoded Fluorescent Biosensor for Intracellular Measurement of Malonyl-CoA. Ranzau BL, Robinson TD, Scully JM, Kapelczack ED, Dean TS, TeSlaa T, Schmitt DL. bioRxiv [Preprint]. 2024 Sep 28:2024.09.27.615526. doi: 10.1101/2024.09.27.615526. PubMed 39386450.
Backbone
  Vector backbone: pcDNA3.1
  Vector type: Mammalian Expression
Growth in bacteria
  Bacterial resistance: Ampicillin, 100 μg/mL
  Growth temperature: 37°C
  Growth strain: DH5alpha
  Copy number: Unknown
Gene/Insert
  Gene/Insert name: Malibu-mScarlet
  Promoter: CMV
  Tag / fusion protein: mScarlet (C terminal on insert)
  Cloning method: Gibson Cloning
  Sequencing primers: 5′ CMV forward
Terms and licenses: Academic/Nonprofit Terms; Industry Terms: Not Available to Industry
Depositor comments: Please visit ttps://doi.org/10.1101/2024.09.27.615526 for bioRxiv preprint.
How to cite: pcDNA-Malibu-mScarlet was a gift from Danielle Schmitt (Addgene plasmid # 229554 ; http://n2t.net/addgene:229554 ; RRID:Addgene_229554)
